>Addgene plasmid #200979 | pcDNA3-EFNB2-RBD-Fc (D62Q) | addgene full sequence | sequence record 396671 | Addgene NGS Result
AATTAATTCTGTGGAATGTGTGTCAGTTAGGGTGTGGAAAGTCCCCAGGCTCCCCAGCAGGCAGAAGTAT
GCAAAGCATGCATCTCAATTAGTCAGCAACCAGGTGTGGAAAGTCCCCAGGCTCCCCAGCAGGCAGAAGT
ATGCAAAGCATGCATCTCAATTAGTCAGCAACCATAGTCCCGCCCCTAACTCCGCCCATCCCGCCCCTAA
CTCCGCCCAGTTCCGCCCATTCTCCGCCCCATGGCTGACTAATTTTTTTTATTTATGCAGAGGCCGAGGC
CGCCTCTGCCTCTGAGCTATTCCAGAAGTAGTGAGGAGGCTTTTTTGGAGGCCTAGGCTTTTGCAAAAAG
CTCCCGGGAGCTTGTATATCCATTTTCGGATCTGATCAAGAGACAGGATGAGGATCGTTTCGCATGATTG
AACAAGATGGATTGCACGCAGGTTCTCCGGCCGCTTGGGTGGAGAGGCTATTCGGCTATGACTGGGCACA
ACAGACAATCGGCTGCTCTGATGCCGCCGTGTTCCGGCTGTCAGCGCAGGGGCGCCCGGTTCTTTTTGTC
AAGACCGACCTGTCCGGTGCCCTGAATGAACTGCAGGACGAGGCAGCGCGGCTATCGTGGCTGGCCACGA
CGGGCGTTCCTTGCGCAGCTGTGCTCGACGTTGTCACTGAAGCGGGAAGGGACTGGCTGCTATTGGGCGA
AGTGCCGGGGCAGGATCTCCTGTCATCTCACCTTGCTCCTGCCGAGAAAGTATCCATCATGGCTGATGCA
ATGCGGCGGCTGCATACGCTTGATCCGGCTACCTGCCCATTCGACCACCAAGCGAAACATCGCATCGAGC
GAGCACGTACTCGGATGGAAGCCGGTCTTGTCGATCAGGATGATCTGGACGAAGAGCATCAGGGGCTCGC
GCCAGCCGAACTGTTCGCCAGGCTCAAGGCGCGCATGCCCGACGGCGAGGATCTCGTCGTGACCCATGGC
GATGCCTGCTTGCCGAATATCATGGTGGAAAATGGCCGCTTTTCTGGATTCATCGACTGTGGCCGGCTGG
GTGTGGCGGACCGCTATCAGGACATAGCGTTGGCTACCCGTGATATTGCTGAAGAGCTTGGCGGCGAATG
GGCTGACCGCTTCCTCGTGCTTTACGGTATCGCCGCTCCCGATTCGCAGCGCATCGCCTTCTATCGCCTT
CTTGACGAGTTCTTCTGAGCGGGACTCTGGGGTTCGAAATGACCGACCAAGCGACGCCCAACCTGCCATC
ACGAGATTTCGATTCCACCGCCGCCTTCTATGAAAGGTTGGGCTTCGGAATCGTTTTCCGGGACGCCGGC
TGGATGATCCTCCAGCGCGGGGATCTCATGCTGGAGTTCTTCGCCCACCCCAACTTGTTTATTGCAGCTT
ATAATGGTTACAAATAAAGCAATAGCATCACAAATTTCACAAATAAAGCATTTTTTTCACTGCATTCTAG
TTGTGGTTTGTCCAAACTCATCAATGTATCTTATCATGTCTGTATACCGTCGACCTCTAGCTAGAGCTTG
GCGTAATCATGGTCATAGCTGTTTCCTGTGTGAAATTGTTATCCGCTCACAATTCCACACAACATACGAG
CCGGAAGCATAAAGTGTAAAGCCTGGGGTGCCTAATGAGTGAGCTAACTCACATTAATTGCGTTGCGCTC
ACTGCCCGCTTTCCAGTCGGGAAACCTGTCGTGCCAGCTGCATTAATGAATCGGCCAACGCGCGGGGAGA
GGCGGTTTGCGTATTGGGCGCTCTTCCGCTTCCTCGCTCACTGACTCGCTGCGCTCGGTCGTTCGGCTGC
GGCGAGCGGTATCAGCTCACTCAAAGGCGGTAATACGGTTATCCACAGAATCAGGGGATAACGCAGGAAA
GAACATGTGAGCAAAAGGCCAGCAAAAGGCCAGGAACCGTAAAAAGGCCGCGTTGCTGGCGTTTTTCCAT
AGGCTCCGCCCCCCTGACGAGCATCACAAAAATCGACGCTCAAGTCAGAGGTGGCGAAACCCGACAGGAC
TATAAAGATACCAGGCGTTTCCCCCTGGAAGCTCCCTCGTGCGCTCTCCTGTTCCGACCCTGCCGCTTAC
CGGATACCTGTCCGCCTTTCTCCCTTCGGGAAGCGTGGCGCTTTCTCATAGCTCACGCTGTAGGTATCTC
AGTTCGGTGTAGGTCGTTCGCTCCAAGCTGGGCTGTGTGCACGAACCCCCCGTTCAGCCCGACCGCTGCG
CCTTATCCGGTAACTATCGTCTTGAGTCCAACCCGGTAAGACACGACTTATCGCCACTGGCAGCAGCCAC
TGGTAACAGGATTAGCAGAGCGAGGTATGTAGGCGGTGCTACAGAGTTCTTGAAGTGGTGGCCTAACTAC
GGCTACACTAGAAGAACAGTATTTGGTATCTGCGCTCTGCTGAAGCCAGTTACCTTCGGAAAAAGAGTTG
GTAGCTCTTGATCCGGCAAACAAACCACCGCTGGTAGCGGTGGTTTTTTTGTTTGCAAGCAGCAGATTAC
GCGCAGAAAAAAAGGATCTCAAGAAGATCCTTTGATCTTTTCTACGGGGTCTGACGCTCAGTGGAACGAA
AACTCACGTTAAGGGATTTTGGTCATGAGATTATCAAAAAGGATCTTCACCTAGATCCTTTTAAATTAAA
AATGAAGTTTTAAATCAATCTAAAGTATATATGAGTAAACTTGGTCTGACAGTTACCAATGCTTAATCAG
TGAGGCACCTATCTCAGCGATCTGTCTATTTCGTTCATCCATAGTTGCCTGACTCCCCGTCGTGTAGATA
ACTACGATACGGGAGGGCTTACCATCTGGCCCCAGTGCTGCAATGATACCGCGAGACCCACGCTCACCGG
CTCCAGATTTATCAGCAATAAACCAGCCAGCCGGAAGGGCCGAGCGCAGAAGTGGTCCTGCAACTTTATC
CGCCTCCATCCAGTCTATTAATTGTTGCCGGGAAGCTAGAGTAAGTAGTTCGCCAGTTAATAGTTTGCGC
AACGTTGTTGCCATTGCTACAGGCATCGTGGTGTCACGCTCGTCGTTTGGTATGGCTTCATTCAGCTCCG
GTTCCCAACGATCAAGGCGAGTTACATGATCCCCCATGTTGTGCAAAAAAGCGGTTAGCTCCTTCGGTCC
TCCGATCGTTGTCAGAAGTAAGTTGGCCGCAGTGTTATCACTCATGGTTATGGCAGCACTGCATAATTCT
CTTACTGTCATGCCATCCGTAAGATGCTTTTCTGTGACTGGTGAGTACTCAACCAAGTCATTCTGAGAAT
AGTGTATGCGGCGACCGAGTTGCTCTTGCCCGGCGTCAATACGGGATAATACCGCGCCACATAGCAGAAC
TTTAAAAGTGCTCATCATTGGAAAACGTTCTTCGGGGCGAAAACTCTCAAGGATCTTACCGCTGTTGAGA
TCCAGTTCGATGTAACCCACTCGTGCACCCAACTGATCTTCAGCATCTTTTACTTTCACCAGCGTTTCTG
GGTGAGCAAAAACAGGAAGGCAAAATGCCGCAAAAAAGGGAATAAGGGCGACACGGAAATGTTGAATACT
CATACTCTTCCTTTTTCAATATTATTGAAGCATTTATCAGGGTTATTGTCTCATGAGCGGATACATATTT
GAATGTATTTAGAAAAATAAACAAATAGGGGTTCCGCGCACATTTCCCCGAAAAGTGCCACCTGACGTCG
ACGGATCGGGAGATCTCCCGATCCCCTATGGTGCACTCTCAGTACAATCTGCTCTGATGCCGCATAGTTA
AGCCAGTATCTGCTCCCTGCTTGTGTGTTGGAGGTCGCTGAGTAGTGCGCGAGCAAAATTTAAGCTACAA
CAAGGCAAGGCTTGACCGACAATTGCATGAAGAATCTGCTTAGGGTTAGGCGTTTTGCGCTGCTTCGCGA
TGTACGGGCCAGATATACGCGTTGACATTGATTATTGACTAGTTATTAATAGTAATCAATTACGGGGTCA
TTAGTTCATAGCCCATATATGGAGTTCCGCGTTACATAACTTACGGTAAATGGCCCGCCTGGCTGACCGC
CCAACGACCCCCGCCCATTGACGTCAATAATGACGTATGTTCCCATAGTAACGCCAATAGGGACTTTCCA
TTGACGTCAATGGGTGGAGTATTTACGGTAAACTGCCCACTTGGCAGTACATCAAGTGTATCATATGCCA
AGTACGCCCCCTATTGACGTCAATGACGGTAAATGGCCCGCCTGGCATTATGCCCAGTACATGACCTTAT
GGGACTTTCCTACTTGGCAGTACATCTACGTATTAGTCATCGCTATTACCATGGTGATGCGGTTTTGGCA
GTACATCAATGGGCGTGGATAGCGGTTTGACTCACGGGGATTTCCAAGTCTCCACCCCATTGACGTCAAT
GGGAGTTTGTTTTGGCACCAAAATCAACGGGACTTTCCAAAATGTCGTAACAACTCCGCCCCATTGACGC
AAATGGGCGGTAGGCGTGTACGGTGGGAGGTCTATATAAGCAGAGCTCTCTGGCTAACTAGAGAACCCAC
TGCTTACTGGCTTATCGAAATTAATACGACTCACTATAGGGAGACCCAAGCTGGCTAGCGCCACCATGCC
AATGGGCTCTCTTCAACCCCTGGCGACACTTTACCTGCTTGGAATGCTCGTTGCCTCCGTGTTGGCGATC
GTGTTGGAGCCCATATATTGGAATAGCTCCAATTCAAAATTTCTGCCAGGACAGGGACTCGTTCTCTATC
CTCAAATCGGCGACAAATTGCAGATTATATGCCCTAAGGTTGACTCTAAGACTGTTGGGCAGTATGAGTA
TTATAAAGTGTATATGGTAGATAAGGATCAGGCGGATCGCTGTACTATCAAAAAAGAGAATACGCCTCTT
CTGAACTGTGCGAAACCCGATCAAGATATTAAATTTACAATTAAGTTTCAAGAATTTTCACCTAATTTGT
GGGGTCTTGAGTTCCAGAAGAACAAAGACTATTACATCATTAGCACCTCCAACGGAAGCCTTGAGGGTCT
GGATAATCAGGAAGGTGGAGTTTGTCAAACTCGCGCCATGAAAATTCTGATGAAGGTAGGATCCGACAAA
ACTCACACATGCCCACCGTGCCCAGCACCTGAACTCCTGGGGGGACCGTCAGTCTTCCTCTTCCCCCCAA
AACCCAAGGACACCCTCATGATCTCCCGGACCCCTGAGGTCACATGCGTGGTGGTGGACGTGAGCCACGA
AGACCCTGAGGTCAAGTTCAACTGGTACGTGGACGGCGTGGAGGTGCATAATGCCAAGACAAAGCCGCGG
GAGGAGCAGTACAACAGCACGTACCGTGTGGTCAGCGTCCTCACCGTCCTGCACCAGGACTGGCTGAATG
GCAAGGAGTACAAGTGCAAGGTCTCCAACAAAGCCCTCCCAGCCCCCATCGAGAAAACCATCTCCAAAGC
CAAAGGGCAGCCCCGAGAACCACAGGTGTACACCCTGCCCCCATCCCGGGAGGAGATGACCAAGAACCAG
GTCAGCCTGACCTGCCTGGTCAAAGGCTTCTATCCCAGCGACATCGCCGTGGAGTGGGAGAGCAATGGGC
AGCCGGAGAACAACTACAAGACCACGCCTCCCGTGCTGGACTCCGACGGCTCCTTCTTCCTCTACAGCAA
GCTCACCGTGGACAAGAGCAGGTGGCAGCAGGGGAACGTCTTCTCATGCTCCGTGATGCACGAGGCTCTG
CACAACCACTACACGCAGAAGAGCCTCTCCCTGTCTCCGGGTAAATGATAACTCGAGTCTAGAGGGCCCG
TTTAAACCCGCTGATCAGCCTCGACTGTGCCTTCTAGTTGCCAGCCATCTGTTGTTTGCCCCTCCCCCGT
GCCTTCCTTGACCCTGGAAGGTGCCACTCCCACTGTCCTTTCCTAATAAAATGAGGAAATTGCATCGCAT
TGTCTGAGTAGGTGTCATTCTATTCTGGGGGGTGGGGTGGGGCAGGACAGCAAGGGGGAGGATTGGGAAG
ACAATAGCAGGCATGCTGGGGATGCGGTGGGCTCTATGGCTTCTGAGGCGGAAAGAACCAGCTGGGGCTC
TAGGGGGTATCCCC
[124 nt withheld, positions 6105-6228]
C
[91 nt withheld, positions 6230-6320]
A
[49 nt withheld, positions 6322-6370]
CCTTTGACGTTGGAGTCCACGTTCTTT
[37 nt withheld, positions 6398-6434]
ACCCTATCTCGGTCTATTCTTTTGATTTATAAGGGATTTTGCCGATTTCGGCCTATTGGTTAAAAAATGA
GCTGATTTAACAAAAATTTAACGCG
Features (pLannotate 1.2.2; 21 found; start..end, strand, type, name):
     18..347     +  promoter       SV40 promoter: SV40 enhancer and early promoter
    414..1205    +  CDS            neo: KKA2_KLEPN - Also known as kan, nptII. Experimental evidence at protein level: Swiss-Prot protein existence level 1. Resistance to kanamycin, neomycin, paromomycin, ribostamycin, butirosin and gentamicin B. From Klebsiella pneumoniae.
   1229..1387    +  CDS            ble (fragment): BLE_KLEPN - Experimental evidence at protein level: Swiss-Prot protein existence level 1. Binding protein with a strong affinity to the bleomycin family of antibiotics. Binds to CL990; an antimitotic-antibiotic compound. From Klebsiella pneumoniae.
   1382..1503    +  polyA_signal   SV40 poly(A) signal: SV40 polyadenylation signal
   1576..1592    -  protein_bind   lac operator: The lac repressor binds to the lac operator to inhibit transcription in E. coli. This inhibition can be relieved by adding lactose or isopropyl-β-D-thiogalactopyranoside (IPTG). lac repressor encoded by lacI
   1600..1630    -  promoter       lac promoter: promoter for the E. coli lac operon
   1645..1666    -  protein_bind   CAP binding site: CAP binding activates transcription in the presence of cAMP. E. coli catabolite activator protein
   1679..1771    -  CDS            lacI (fragment): lac repressor; lacI; The lac repressor binds to the lac operator to inhibit transcription in E. coli. This inhibition can be relieved by adding lactose or isopropyl-β-D-thiogalactopyranoside (IPTG).
   1954..2542    -  rep_origin     ori: high-copy-number ColE1/pMB1/pBR322/pUC origin of replication
   2713..3573    -  CDS            AmpR: β-lactamase; bla; confers resistance to ampicillin, carbenicillin, and related antibiotics
   3574..3678    -  promoter       AmpR promoter: bla
   3737..3789    -  misc_feature   bom (fragment): basis of mobility region from pBR322
   3944..4323    +  enhancer       CMV enhancer: human cytomegalovirus immediate early enhancer
   4324..4527    +  promoter       CMV promoter: human cytomegalovirus (CMV) immediate early promoter
   4523..4556    +  LTR            5' LTR (truncated) (fragment): truncated 5' long terminal repeat (LTR) from HIV-1
   4572..4590    +  promoter       T7 promoter: promoter for bacteriophage T7 RNA polymerase
   4685..5155    +  CDS            EFNB2 (fragment): EFNB2_HUMAN - Also known as EPLG5, HTKL, LERK5. Experimental evidence at protein level: Swiss-Prot protein existence level 1. (Microbial infection) Acts as a receptor for Hendra virus and Nipah virus. From Homo sapiens (Human).
   5105..5785    +  CDS            IGHG1 (fragment): IGHG1_HUMAN - Experimental evidence at protein level: Swiss-Prot protein existence level 1. Constant region of immunoglobulin heavy chains. Immunoglobulins, also known as antibodies, are membrane-bound or secreted glycoproteins produced by B lymphocytes. In the recognition phase of humoral immunity, the membrane-bound immunoglobulins serve as receptors which, upon binding of a specific antigen, trigger the clonal expansion and differentiation of B lymphocytes into immunoglobulins- secreting plasma cells. Secreted immunoglobulins mediate the effector phase of humoral immunity, which results in
   5835..6059    +  polyA_signal   bGH poly(A) signal: bovine growth hormone polyadenylation signal
   6063..6084    +  promoter       SV40 promoter (fragment): SV40 enhancer and early promoter
   6105..4       +  rep_origin     f1 ori (across the origin) (sequence partly withheld): f1 bacteriophage origin of replication; arrow indicates direction of (+) strand synthesis
