[The description below was written by a language model from this plasmid's Addgene catalogue record and pLannotate feature annotations shown in this document.]
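Description:
pcDNA3-EFNB2-RBD-Fc (D62Q) is a mammalian expression plasmid of about 6.5 kb built on the pcDNA3 backbone. It produces a soluble form of human ephrin-B2 (EFNB2) fused at its C terminus to the Fc region of human IgG1. In E. coli it is maintained as a high-copy plasmid through a ColE1/pUC-type origin and selected with ampicillin via the β-lactamase gene. An f1 phage origin is also present. For mammalian cells, a separate cassette places the neomycin phosphotransferase gene under the SV40 enhancer/early promoter with an SV40 polyadenylation signal, which allows G418 selection of stable transfectants.

The roughly 1.2 kb insert lies between NheI and XhoI sites. It is driven by the CMV immediate-early enhancer and promoter and terminated by the bovine growth hormone polyadenylation signal. A T7 promoter sits just upstream of the coding region. The feature table annotates an EFNB2 fragment followed by an IGHG1 constant-region fragment, consistent with only the extracellular receptor-binding domain being fused to Fc. The short HIV-1 LTR, ble, lacI and bom fragments in the table are probably automated matches to small backbone remnants rather than functional elements.

The D62Q substitution is recorded as a specificity mutation that increases selectivity for henipavirus G attachment glycoproteins. Ephrin-B2 is the natural ligand of Eph receptors and also serves as the entry receptor for Nipah and Hendra viruses. The associated study examined the sequence basis of this selectivity, so the construct would typically be used to express the Fc-fused soluble ligand in transfected cells for binding or related studies. The Fc portion generally dimerises fusion proteins and allows capture on protein A or G.
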