Addgene plasmid #200979: pcDNA3-EFNB2-RBD-Fc (D62Q)
Purpose: Mammalian expression plasmid for soluble EFNB2 (D62Q specificity mutant) fused to IgG1 Fc
Depositing lab: Erik Procko. Depositing organization: University of Illinois at Urbana-Champaign. Publication: Sequence basis for selectivity of ephrin-B2 ligand for Eph receptors and pathogenic henipavirus G glycoproteins. Narayanan KK, Amaya M, Tsang N, Yin R, Jays A, Broder CC, Shukla D, Procko E. J Virol. 2023 Nov 30;97(11):e0062123. doi: 10.1128/jvi.00621-23. Epub 2023 Oct 16. PubMed 37931130.
Backbone
  Vector backbone: pcDNA3
  Backbone size w/o insert (bp): 5332
  Total vector size (bp): 6526
  Vector type: Mammalian Expression
  Selectable markers: Neomycin (select with G418)
Growth in bacteria
  Bacterial resistance: Ampicillin, 100 μg/mL
  Growth temperature: 37°C
  Growth strain: DH5alpha
  Copy number: High Copy
Gene/Insert
  Gene/Insert name: EFNB2 (alt name: EphrinB2)
  Species: H. sapiens (human)
  Insert size (bp): 1194
  Mutation: Soluble Receptor-Binding Domain; D62Q mutation for increased specificity to henipaviral G proteins
  GenBank ID: NP_004084.1
  Entrez Gene: EFNB2 (a.k.a. EPLG5, HTKL, Htk-L, LERK5, ephrin-B2)
  Promoter: CMV
  Tag / fusion protein: IgG1 Fc (C terminal on insert)
  Cloning method: Restriction Enzyme; 5′ cloning site NheI (not destroyed); 3′ cloning site XhoI (not destroyed)
  Sequencing primers: 5′ CMV forward; 3′ BGH reverse
Terms and licenses: Academic/Nonprofit Terms; Industry Terms: Not Available to Industry
Depositor comments: Please visit https://doi.org/10.1101/2023.04.26.538420 for bioRxiv preprint.
How to cite: pcDNA3-EFNB2-RBD-Fc (D62Q) was a gift from Erik Procko (Addgene plasmid # 200979 ; http://n2t.net/addgene:200979 ; RRID:Addgene_200979)
